>Addgene plasmid #34594 | pcDNA3.1 - HA-KLF4 FL delta K5S | addgene partial sequence | sequence record 42723 | CMV-F 5'-CGCAAATGGGCGGTAGGCGTG-3'
GGCTACTAGAGAACCCACTGCTTACTGGCTTATCGAAATTAATACGACTCACTATAGGGAGACCCAAGCT
GGCTAGCGTTTAAACTTAAGCTTGGTACCGAGCTCGGATCCGGCGAGTCTGACATGTACCCCTACGACGT
GCCCGACTACGCCGCTGTCAGCGACGCGCTGCTCCCATCTTTCTCCACGTTCGCGTCTGGCCCGGCGGGA
AGAGAGAAGACACTGCGTCAAGCAGGTGCCCCGAATAACCGCTGGCGGGAGGAGCTCTCCCACATGAAGC
GACTTCCCCCAGTGCTTCCCGGCCGCCCCTATGACCTGGCGGCGGCGACCGTGGCCACAGACCTGGAGAG
CGGCGGAGCCGGTGCGGCTTGCGGCGGTAGCAACCTGGCGCCCCTACCTCGGAGAGAGACCGAGGAGTTC
AACGATCTCCTGGACCTGGACTTTATTCTCTCCAATTCGCTGACCCATCCTCCGGAGTCAGTGGCCGCCA
CCGTGTCCTCGTCAGCGTCAGCCTCCTCTTCGTCGTCGCCGTCGAGCAGCGGCCCTGCCAGCGCGCCCTC
CACCTGCAGCTTCACCTATCCGATCCGGGCCGGGAACGACCCGGGCGTGGCGCCGGGCGGCACGGGCGGA
GGCCTCCTCTATGGCAGGGAGTCCGCTCCCCCTCCGACGGCTCCCTTCAACCTGGCGGACATCAACGACG
TGAGCCCCTCGGGCGGCTTCGTGGCCGAGCTCCTGCGGCCAGAATTGGACCCGGTGTACATTCCGCCGCA
