>Addgene plasmid #34594 | pcDNA3.1 - HA-KLF4 FL delta K5S | addgene partial sequence | sequence record 42736 | BGH-rev 5'-TAGAAGGCACAGTCGAGG-3'
CCTCTAGACTCGACCCGATCCATTGTGTCAGTTACTCAGGTCGAGTTTTTTTTTTTTTTTTTTTTAAATT
TATATTACATATTTATTAAGGCAAGGAACTATATAGAAAAACACATTTGTTCTGCTTAAGGCATACTTGG
GAATAAACCATTGTACAAATTATTGCACATCTGAAACCACAGTGCATAACAGACTGTCTGCATAAAAATG
CTAAAGAAGTAAACCAGGTATATTACCTGACTTAGGTCATAAATGTTGATCGGAAGACAAATATAGATTT
TCCTTGTCAAAGTATGCAGCAGTTTGAAAACTTTGGCTTCCTTGTTTGGTACCTTTAGAACCAAGACTCA
CCAAGCACCATCATTTAGGCTATTTAAACATGTTTTCTGTACCTGAATTTCTTCCTCTTCTTCTAACATC
ATAATAATGGCTTTTAGAAGGTAAAGAGAATACAAGGTGATCTTTTATGCTTATATTGCATCAATACACA
ATTCAAGGGAATTCTCTTCTGGCAGTGTGGGTCATATCCACTGTCTGGGATTTAAAAATGCCTCTTCATG
TGTAAGGCGAGGTGGTCCGACCTGGAAAATGCTCGGTCGCATTTTTGGCACTGGAACGGGCGGTGCCCCG
TGTGTTTACGGTAGTGCCTGGTCAGTTCATCTGAGCGGGCGAATTTCCATCCACAGCCGTCCCAGTCACA
GTGGTAAGGTTTCTCACCTGTGTGGGTTCGCAGGTGTGCCTTGAGATGGGAACTCTTTGTGTAGGTTTTG
CCGCAGCCCGCGTAATCACAAGTGTGGGTGGCGGTCCTTTTCCGGGGCCACGATCGTCTTCCCCTCTTTG
GCTTGGGCTC
