[The description below was written by a language model from this plasmid's Addgene catalogue record.]
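Description:
pcDNA3.1 - HA-KLF4 FL delta K5S is a mammalian expression plasmid built on the Invitrogen pcDNA3.1+ backbone (about 5.4 kb without insert). It is maintained as a high-copy plasmid in E. coli under ampicillin selection. It also carries a neomycin resistance marker, so transfected mammalian cells can be selected with G418 to obtain stable lines. No feature table accompanies the record, so individual backbone elements beyond those listed in the catalogue fields are not documented here.

The payload is an approximately 2.3 kb human KLF4 (also called GKLF or EZF) cDNA, cloned between BamHI and XhoI sites, with the XhoI site lost during cloning. It is expressed from the CMV promoter, which gives strong constitutive transcription in many mammalian cell types. An N-terminal HA epitope tag allows the exogenous protein to be detected or immunoprecipitated and distinguished from endogenous KLF4. "FL" presumably denotes the full-length transcript. The defining change is the removal of a segment termed K5S by excision of an internal EcoRI fragment. This roughly 300-base region contains the binding sites for miR-206 and miR-344.

Because those microRNA target sites are missing, the transcript should escape regulation through them. That makes the construct a useful comparison partner for an equivalent KLF4 construct that retains K5S. The associated publication concerns a KLF4–miR-206 autoregulatory feedback loop that can promote or inhibit translation depending on cell context. This fits use of the plasmid in testing how these sites influence KLF4 protein output in transfected cells.
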