Addgene plasmid #34594: pcDNA3.1 - HA-KLF4 FL delta K5S
Depositing lab: Michael Ruppert. Depositing organization: West Virginia University and School of Medicine. Publication: A KLF4-miRNA-206 autoregulatory feedback loop can promote or inhibit protein translation depending upon cell context. Lin CC, Liu LZ, Addison JB, Wonderlin WF, Ivanov AV, Ruppert JM. Mol Cell Biol. 2011 Jun;31(12):2513-27. Epub 2011 Apr 25. 10.1128/MCB.01189-10 PubMed 21518959.
Backbone
  Vector backbone: pcDNA3.1+
  Backbone manufacturer: Invitrogen
  Backbone size w/o insert (bp): 5428
  Vector type: Mammalian Expression
  Selectable markers: Neomycin (select with G418)
Growth in bacteria
  Bacterial resistance: Ampicillin, 100 μg/mL
  Growth temperature: 37°C
  Growth strain: XL1 Blue
  Copy number: High Copy
Gene/Insert
  Gene/Insert name: KLF4 (alt names: GKLF; EZF)
  Species: H. sapiens (human)
  Insert size (bp): 2300
  Mutation: deletion of K5S, corresponding to bases 1781 to 2086 of GenBank accession number AF105036, by deletion of an internal EcoRI fragment; K5S contains the miR-206 and miR-344 binding sites.
  GenBank ID: AF105036
  Entrez Gene: KLF4 (a.k.a. EZF, GKLF)
  Promoter: CMV
  Tag / fusion protein: HA tag (N terminal on insert)
  Cloning method: Restriction Enzyme; 5′ cloning site BamHI (not destroyed); 3′ cloning site XhoI (destroyed during cloning)
  Sequencing primers: 5′ T7; 3′ use KLF4 internal primers
Terms and licenses: Academic/Nonprofit Terms; Industry Terms: Not Available to Industry
How to cite: pcDNA3.1 - HA-KLF4 FL delta K5S was a gift from Michael Ruppert (Addgene plasmid # 34594 ; http://n2t.net/addgene:34594 ; RRID:Addgene_34594)
